Addgene plasmid #58246: pGLTR-X-PURO
Purpose: GATEWAY-compatible lentiviral conditional RNAi delivery vector; SFFV-driven expression of TetR and Puromycin selection
Depositing lab: Stephan Geley. Depositing organization: Medical University of Innsbruck. Publication: Development of a Multipurpose GATEWAY-Based Lentiviral Tetracycline-Regulated Conditional RNAi System (GLTR). Sigl R, Ploner C, Shivalingaiah G, Kofler R, Geley S. PLoS One. 2014 May 19;9(5):e97764. doi: 10.1371/journal.pone.0097764. eCollection 2014. PubMed 24841113.
Backbone
  Vector backbone: pGLTR-X-GFP
  Total vector size (bp): 12000
  Vector type: Mammalian Expression, Lentiviral, RNAi ; GATEWAY destionation vector
  Selectable markers: Puromycin
Growth in bacteria
  Bacterial resistance: Chloramphenicol and Ampicillin, 25 & 100 μg/mL
  Growth temperature: 37°C
  Growth strain: DB3.1
  Copy number: Unknown
Gene/Insert
  Gene/Insert name: Puro(R)
  Species: Streptomyces
  Insert size (bp): 600
  Promoter: SFFV
  Tag / fusion protein: TetR-NLS-T2A (N terminal on backbone)
  Cloning method: Restriction Enzyme; 5′ cloning site BamHI (not destroyed); 3′ cloning site NotI (not destroyed)
  Sequencing primers: 5′ n.a.; 3′ n.a.
Terms and licenses: Academic/Nonprofit Terms; Industry Terms: Not Available to Industry
Depositor comments: There are some minor discrepancies between the depositor's assembled sequence and Addgene's quality control sequence. These differences should not affect the function of the plasmid.
How to cite: pGLTR-X-PURO was a gift from Stephan Geley (Addgene plasmid # 58246 ; http://n2t.net/addgene:58246 ; RRID:Addgene_58246)
