[The description below was written by a language model from this plasmid's Addgene catalogue record and pLannotate feature annotations shown in this document.]
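Description:
pGLTR-X-PURO is a roughly 12 kb HIV-1-based lentiviral Gateway destination vector for tetracycline-regulated, conditional RNAi in mammalian cells. It derives from pGLTR-X-GFP, with a puromycin resistance gene placed between BamHI and NotI sites. In bacteria it replicates from a ColE1/pUC-type origin and carries ampicillin resistance on the backbone. The Gateway cassette contributes chloramphenicol resistance and the ccdB toxin gene, which is why the empty vector is propagated in the ccdB-tolerant strain DB3.1. The backbone also retains an SV40 promoter with gpt fragments and SV40 intron/poly(A) sequences outside the viral region.

The transfer cassette runs from a truncated 5' LTR through the Ψ packaging signal, a partial gag sequence, the RRE and the cPPT/CTS. It ends with a WPRE and a self-inactivating ΔU3 3' LTR, which provide packaging, Rev-dependent RNA export, efficient transduction and enhanced transcript expression. Downstream of the cPPT sits the attR1–CmR–ccdB–attR2 cassette. An LR recombination reaction replaces this cassette with an RNAi expression unit from an entry clone, and loss of ccdB gives counterselection for recombinants. The record does not specify the promoter or hairpin of that incoming unit, since these come from the entry vector.

Next to the Gateway site, an SFFV promoter drives a single open reading frame encoding the Tn10 Tet repressor with an SV40 NLS, a T2A peptide and puromycin N-acetyltransferase from Streptomyces. Transduced cells therefore co-express TetR and can be selected with puromycin. TetR would be expected to silence a tetO-containing RNAi cassette until tetracycline or doxycycline is added, so one vector supplies both repressor and knockdown cassette. The depositor notes minor sequence discrepancies that are not expected to affect function.
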