Features (pLannotate 1.2.2; 42 found; start..end, strand, type, name):
      1..20      +  CDS            SV40 NLS (fragment): nuclear localization signal of SV40 (simian virus 40) large T antigen
    115..714     +  CDS            PuroR: puromycin N-acetyltransferase; pac from Streptomyces alboniger; confers resistance to puromycin
    726..756     +  misc_feature   MCS (fragment): pUC18/19 multiple cloning site
    757..775     +  misc_feature   MCS (fragment): pBluescript multiple cloning site
    775..1363    +  misc_feature   WPRE: woodchuck hepatitis virus posttranscriptional regulatory element
   1364..1386    +  misc_feature   MCS (fragment): pBluescript multiple cloning site
   1403..1471    +  CDS            nef (fragment): NEF_HV1Z2 - Experimental evidence at protein level: Swiss-Prot protein existence level 1. Extracellular Nef protein targets CD4(+) T-lymphocytes for apoptosis by interacting with CXCR4 surface receptors. From Human immunodeficiency virus type 1 group M subtype D (isolate Z2/CDC-Z34) (HIV-1).
   1473..1706    +  LTR            3' LTR (ΔU3): self-inactivating 3' long terminal repeat (LTR) from HIV-1
   1731..1749    -  promoter       SP6 promoter: promoter for bacteriophage SP6 RNA polymerase
   1977..2255    +  CDS            TcR (fragment): tetracycline efflux protein; tet; confers resistance to tetracycline
   2256..2304    -  misc_feature   bom (fragment): basis of mobility region from pBR322
   2406..2441    -  CDS            rop (fragment): Rop protein, which maintains plasmids at low copy number; rop
   2536..2640    +  promoter       AmpR promoter: bla
   2641..3501    +  CDS            AmpR: β-lactamase; bla; confers resistance to ampicillin, carbenicillin, and related antibiotics
   3672..4260    +  rep_origin     ori: high-copy-number ColE1/pMB1/pBR322/pUC origin of replication
   4443..4499    +  CDS            lacI (fragment): lac repressor; lacI; The lac repressor binds to the lac operator to inhibit transcription in E. coli. This inhibition can be relieved by adding lactose or isopropyl-β-D-thiogalactopyranoside (IPTG).
   4506..4835    +  promoter       SV40 promoter: SV40 enhancer and early promoter
   5035..5154    +  CDS            gpt (fragment): XGPT_ECOLI - Also known as gpp, gxu. Experimental evidence at protein level: Swiss-Prot protein existence level 1. Purine salvage pathway enzyme that catalyzes the transfer of the ribosyl-5-phosphate group from 5-phospho-alpha-D-ribose 1- diphosphate (PRPP) to the N9 position of the 6-oxopurines guanine and xanthine to form the corresponding ribonucleotides GMP (guanosine 5'- monophosphate) and XMP (xanthosine 5'-monophosphate), with the release of PPi. To a lesser extent, also acts on hypoxanthine (PubMed:9100006, PubMed:3886014). Does not ribophosphorylate adenine (PubMed:3886014). From Esch
   5154..5489    +  CDS            gpt (fragment): XGPT_ECOLI - Also known as gpp, gxu. Experimental evidence at protein level: Swiss-Prot protein existence level 1. Purine salvage pathway enzyme that catalyzes the transfer of the ribosyl-5-phosphate group from 5-phospho-alpha-D-ribose 1- diphosphate (PRPP) to the N9 position of the 6-oxopurines guanine and xanthine to form the corresponding ribonucleotides GMP (guanosine 5'- monophosphate) and XMP (xanthosine 5'-monophosphate), with the release of PPi. To a lesser extent, also acts on hypoxanthine (PubMed:9100006, PubMed:3886014). Does not ribophosphorylate adenine (PubMed:3886014). From Esch
   5584..5889    +  CDS            frsA (fragment): FRSA_ECOLI - Also known as yafA. Experimental evidence at protein level: Swiss-Prot protein existence level 1. Catalyzes the hydrolysis of esters (PubMed:15808744). Displays esterase activity toward pNP-butyrate (PubMed:15808744). May stimulate mixed-acid fermentation by acting as a fermentation/respiration switch that down-regulates respiration and up- regulates fermentation rates (PubMed:15169777). From Escherichia coli (strain K12).
   5893..5967    +  CDS            small t antigen (fragment): SV40 (simian virus 40) small t antigen
   5969..6034    +  intron         small t intron: SV40 (simian virus 40) small t antigen intron
   6164..6184    +  CDS            SV40 NLS: nuclear localization signal of SV40 (simian virus 40) large T antigen
   6503..6586    +  CDS            large T antigen (fragment): large T antigen from SV40 (simian virus 40)
   6609..6743    +  polyA_signal   SV40 poly(A) signal: SV40 polyadenylation signal
   6911..7240    +  CDS            nef (fragment): NEF_HV1BR - Experimental evidence at protein level: Swiss-Prot protein existence level 1. Extracellular Nef protein targets CD4(+) T-lymphocytes for apoptosis by interacting with CXCR4 surface receptors (PubMed:14990729). From Human immunodeficiency virus type 1 group M subtype B (isolate BRU/LAI) (HIV-1).
   7288..7545    +  LTR            5' LTR (truncated): truncated 5' long terminal repeat (LTR) from HIV-1
   7592..7717    +  misc_feature   HIV-1 Ψ: packaging signal of human immunodeficiency virus type 1
   7701..8039    +  CDS            HIV-1 gag (fragment): gag protein from human immunodeficiency virus 1; gag
   8203..8436    +  misc_feature   RRE: The Rev response element (RRE) of HIV-1 allows for Rev-dependent mRNA export from the nucleus to the cytoplasm.
   8813..8913    +  CDS            Rev (fragment): human immunodeficiency virus 1 (HIV-1) Rev protein; rev; enhances nuclear export of unspliced and incompletely spliced viral mRNAs
   8950..9067    +  misc_feature   cPPT/CTS: central polypurine tract and central termination sequence of HIV-1
   9104..9126    -  misc_feature   MCS (fragment): pBluescript multiple cloning site
   9131..9250    +  protein_bind   attR1: mutant version of attR; recombination site for the Gateway® LR reaction LR Clonase™
   9280..9310    +  promoter       lac UV5 promoter: E. coli lac promoter with an "up" mutation
   9334..9363    +  promoter       cat promoter (fragment): promoter of the E. coli cat gene encoding chloramphenicol acetyltransferase
   9364..10023   +  CDS            CmR: chloramphenicol acetyltransferase; cat; confers resistance to chloramphenicol
  10202..10360   +  CDS            ccdA (fragment): CCDA_ECO57 - Also known as H, letA. Experimental evidence at protein level: Swiss-Prot protein existence level 1. Antitoxin component of a type II toxin-antitoxin (TA) system which inhibits the post-segregational killing (PSK) of plasmid-free cells, also referred to as a plasmid addiction system. Binds to and blocks the activity of CcdB; will also remove bound CcdB protein from the CcdB-GyrA complex by forming a CcdA-CcdB complex, a process termed rejuvenation. Functions as a transcriptional corepressor for the ccdAB operon, repression also requires CcdB (By similarity). From Escherichia coli
  10365..10667   +  CDS            ccdB: CCDB_ECOLI - Also known as G, letB, letD. Experimental evidence at protein level: Swiss-Prot protein existence level 1. Toxic component of a type II toxin-antitoxin (TA) system, functioning in plasmid maintainence. Responsible for the post- segregational killing (PSK) of plasmid-free cells, also referred to as a plasmid addiction system. Half-life of over 2 hours. Cell killing by CcdB is accompanied by filamentation, defects in chromosome and plasmid segregation, defects in cell division, formation of anucleate cells, decreased DNA synthesis and plasmid loss. Interferes with the activity of DN
  10711..10835   -  protein_bind   attR2: mutant version of attR; recombination site for the Gateway® LR reaction LR Clonase™
  10937..11344   +  promoter       SFFV promoter: spleen focus-forming virus long terminal repeat (LTR) promoter
  11363..11978   +  CDS            TetR (fragment): tetracycline repressor TetR; tetR from transposon Tn10; TetR binds to the tetracycline operator tetO to inhibit transcription. This inhibition can be relieved by adding tetracycline or doxycycline.
>Addgene plasmid #58246 | pGLTR-X-PURO | depositor full sequence | sequence record 89671 | pGLTR-X-PURO sequence 11979 bps
CCAAAAAAGAAGAGAAAGGTCGACGGCGGTGGTGAAGGCCGCGGCAGCCTGCTGACCTGCGGCGATGTGG
AAGAAAACCCGGGCCCGGGGGATCCACCGGTCGCCACCATGGCCATGACCGAGTACAAGCCCACGGTGCG
CCTCGCCACCCGCGACGACGTCCCCAGGGCCGTACGCACCCTCGCCGCCGCGTTCGCCGACTACCCCGCC
ACGCGCCACACCGTCGATCCGGACCGCCACATCGAGCGGGTCACCGAGCTGCAAGAACTCTTCCTCACGC
GCGTCGGGCTCGACATCGGCAAGGTGTGGGTCGCGGACGACGGCGCCGCGGTGGCGGTCTGGACCACGCC
GGAGAGCGTCGAAGCGGGGGCGGTGTTCGCCGAGATCGGCCCGCGCATGGCCGAGTTGAGCGGTTCCCGG
CTGGCCGCGCAGCAACAGATGGAAGGCCTCCTGGCGCCGCACCGGCCCAAGGAGCCCGCGTGGTTCCTGG
CCACCGTCGGCGTCTCGCCCGACCACCAGGGCAAGGGTCTGGGCAGCGCCGTCGTGCTCCCCGGAGTGGA
GGCGGCCGAGCGCGCCGGGGTGCCCGCCTTCCTGGAGACCTCCGCGCCCCGCAACCTCCCCTTCTACGAG
CGGCTCGGCTTCACCGTCACCGCCGACGTCGAGGTGCCCGAAGGACCGCGCACCTGGTGCATGACCCGCA
AGCCCGGTGCCTGAAGCGGCCGCGACTCTAGAGTCGACCTGCAGGCATGCAAGCTTGATATCAAGCTTAT
CGATAATCAACCTCTGGATTACAAAATTTGTGAAAGATTGACTGGTATTCTTAACTATGTTGCTCCTTTT
ACGCTATGTGGATACGCTGCTTTAATGCCTTTGTATCATGCTATTGCTTCCCGTATGGCTTTCATTTTCT
CCTCCTTGTATAAATCCTGGTTGCTGTCTCTTTATGAGGAGTTGTGGCCCGTTGTCAGGCAACGTGGCGT
GGTGTGCACTGTGTTTGCTGACGCAACCCCCACTGGTTGGGGCATTGCCACCACCTGTCAGCTCCTTTCC
GGGACTTTCGCTTTCCCCCTCCCTATTGCCACGGCGGAACTCATCGCCGCCTGCCTTGCCCGCTGCTGGA
CAGGGGCTCGGCTGTTGGGCACTGACAATTCCGTGGTGTTGTCGGGGAAGCTGACGTCCTTTCCATGGCT
GCTCGCCTGTGTTGCCACCTGGATTCTGCGCGGGACGTCCTTCTGCTACGTCCCTTCGGCCCTCAATCCA
GCGGACCTTCCTTCCCGCGGCCTGCTGCCGGCTCTGCGGCCTCTTCCGCGTCTTCGCCTTCGCCCTCAGA
CGAGTCGGATCTCCCTTTGGGCCGCCTCCCCGCATCGATACCGTCGACCTCGAGGGAATTAATTCGAGCT
CGGTACCTTTAAGACCAATGACTTACAAGGCAGCTGTAGATCTTAGCCACTTTTTAAAAGAAAAGGGGGG
ACTGGAAGGGCTAATTCACTCCCAACGAAGACAAGATCTGCTTTTTGCTTGTACTGGGTCTCTCTGGTTA
GACCAGATCTGAGCCTGGGAGCTCTCTGGCTAACTAGGGAACCCACTGCTTAAGCCTCAATAAAGCTTGC
CTTGAGTGCTTCAAGTAGTGTGTGCCCGTCTGTTGTGTGACTCTGGTAACTAGAGATCCCTCAGACCCTT
TTAGTCAGTGTGGAAAATCTCTAGCAGCATCTAGAATTAATTCCGTGTATTCTATAGTGTCACCTAAATC
GTATGTGTATGATACATAAGGTTATGTATTAATTGTAGCCGCGTTCTAACGACAATATGTACAAGCCTAA
TTGTGTAGCATCTGGCTTACTGAAGCAGACCCTATCATCTCTCTCGTAAACTGCCGTCAGAGTCGGTTTG
GTTGGACGAACCTTCTGAGTTTCTGGTAACGCCGTCCCGCACCCGGAAATGGTCAGCGAACCAATCAGCA
GGGTCATCGCTAGCCAGATCCTCTACGCCGGACGCATCGTGGCCGGCATCACCGGCGCCACAGGTGCGGT
TGCTGGCGCCTATATCGCCGACATCACCGATGGGGAAGATCGGGCTCGCCACTTCGGGCTCATGAGCGCT
TGTTTCGGCGTGGGTATGGTGGCAGGCCCCGTGGCCGGGGGACTGTTGGGCGCCATCTCCTTGCATGCAC
CATTCCTTGCGGCGGCGGTGCTCAACGGCCTCAACTACTACTGGGCTGCTTCCTAATGCAGGAGTCGCAT
AAGGGAGAGCGTCGAATGGTGCACTCTCAGTACAATCTGCTCTGATGCCGCATAGTTAAGCCAGCCCCGA
CACCCGCCAACACCCGCTGACGCGCCCTGACGGGCTTGTCTGCTCCCGGCATCCGCTTACAGACAAGCTG
TGACCGTCTCCGGGAGCTGCATGTGTCAGAGGTTTTCACCGTCATCACCGAAACGCGCGAGACGAAAGGG
CCTCGTGATACGCCTATTTTTATAGGTTAATGTCATGATAATAATGGTTTCTTAGACGTCAGGTGGCACT
TTTCGGGGAAATGTGCGCGGAACCCCTATTTGTTTATTTTTCTAAATACATTCAAATATGTATCCGCTCA
TGAGACAATAACCCTGATAAATGCTTCAATAATATTGAAAAAGGAAGAGTATGAGTATTCAACATTTCCG
TGTCGCCCTTATTCCCTTTTTTGCGGCATTTTGCCTTCCTGTTTTTGCTCACCCAGAAACGCTGGTGAAA
GTAAAAGATGCTGAAGATCAGTTGGGTGCACGAGTGGGTTACATCGAACTGGATCTCAACAGCGGTAAGA
TCCTTGAGAGTTTTCGCCCCGAAGAACGTTTTCCAATGATGAGCACTTTTAAAGTTCTGCTATGTGGCGC
GGTATTATCCCGTATTGACGCCGGGCAAGAGCAACTCGGTCGCCGCATACACTATTCTCAGAATGACTTG
GTTGAGTACTCACCAGTCACAGAAAAGCATCTTACGGATGGCATGACAGTAAGAGAATTATGCAGTGCTG
CCATAACCATGAGTGATAACACTGCGGCCAACTTACTTCTGACAACGATCGGAGGACCGAAGGAGCTAAC
CGCTTTTTTGCACAACATGGGGGATCATGTAACTCGCCTTGATCGTTGGGAACCGGAGCTGAATGAAGCC
ATACCAAACGACGAGCGTGACACCACGATGCCTGTAGCAATGGCAACAACGTTGCGCAAACTATTAACTG
GCGAACTACTTACTCTAGCTTCCCGGCAACAATTAATAGACTGGATGGAGGCGGATAAAGTTGCAGGACC
ACTTCTGCGCTCGGCCCTTCCGGCTGGCTGGTTTATTGCTGATAAATCTGGAGCCGGTGAGCGTGGGTCT
CGCGGTATCATTGCAGCACTGGGGCCAGATGGTAAGCCCTCCCGTATCGTAGTTATCTACACGACGGGGA
GTCAGGCAACTATGGATGAACGAAATAGACAGATCGCTGAGATAGGTGCCTCACTGATTAAGCATTGGTA
ACTGTCAGACCAAGTTTACTCATATATACTTTAGATTGATTTAAAACTTCATTTTTAATTTAAAAGGATC
TAGGTGAAGATCCTTTTTGATAATCTCATGACCAAAATCCCTTAACGTGAGTTTTCGTTCCACTGAGCGT
CAGACCCCGTAGAAAAGATCAAAGGATCTTCTTGAGATCCTTTTTTTCTGCGCGTAATCTGCTGCTTGCA
AACAAAAAAACCACCGCTACCAGCGGTGGTTTGTTTGCCGGATCAAGAGCTACCAACTCTTTTTCCGAAG
GTAACTGGCTTCAGCAGAGCGCAGATACCAAATACTGTCCTTCTAGTGTAGCCGTAGTTAGGCCACCACT
TCAAGAACTCTGTAGCACCGCCTACATACCTCGCTCTGCTAATCCTGTTACCAGTGGCTGCTGCCAGTGG
CGATAAGTCGTGTCTTACCGGGTTGGACTCAAGACGATAGTTACCGGATAAGGCGCAGCGGTCGGGCTGA
ACGGGGGGTTCGTGCACACAGCCCAGCTTGGAGCGAACGACCTACACCGAACTGAGATACCTACAGCGTG
AGCATTGAGAAAGCGCCACGCTTCCCGAAGGGAGAAAGGCGGACAGGTATCCGGTAAGCGGCAGGGTCGG
AACAGGAGAGCGCACGAGGGAGCTTCCAGGGGGAAACGCCTGGTATCTTTATAGTCCTGTCGGGTTTCGC
CACCTCTGACTTGAGCGTCGATTTTTGTGATGCTCGTCAGGGGGGCGGAGCCTATGGAAAAACGCCAGCA
ACGCGGCCTTTTTACGGTTCCTGGCCTTTTGCTGGCCTTTTGCTCACATGTTCTTTCCTGCGTTATCCCC
TGATTCTGTGGATAACCGTATTACCGCCTTTGAGTGAGCTGATACCGCTCGCCGCAGCCGAACGACCGAG
CGCAGCGAGTCAGTGAGCGAGGAAGCGGAAGAGCGCCCAATACGCAAACCGCCTCTCCCCGCGCGTTGGC
CGATTCATTAATGCAGCTGTGGAATGTGTGTCAGTTAGGGTGTGGAAAGTCCCCAGGCTCCCCAGCAGGC
AGAAGTATGCAAAGCATGCATCTCAATTAGTCAGCAACCAGGTGTGGAAAGTCCCCAGGCTCCCCAGCAG
GCAGAAGTATGCAAAGCATGCATCTCAATTAGTCAGCAACCATAGTCCCGCCCCTAACTCCGCCCATCCC
GCCCCTAACTCCGCCCAGTTCCGCCCATTCTCCGCCCCATGGCTGACTAATTTTTTTTATTTATGCAGAG
GCCGAGGCCGCCTCGGCCTCTGAGCTATTCCAGAAGTAGTGAGGAGGCTTTTTTGGAGGCCTAGGCTTTT
GCAAAAAGCTTGGACACAAGACAGGCTTGCGAGATATGTTTGAGAATACCACTTTATCCCGCGTCAGGGA
GAGGCAGTGCGTAAAAAGACGCGGACTCATGTGAAATACTGGTTTTTAGTGCGCCAGATCTCTATAATCT
CGCGCAACCTATTTTCCCCTCGAACACTTTTTAAGCCGTAGATAAACAGGCTGGGACACTTCACATGAGC
GAAAAATACATCGTCACCTGGGACATGTTGCAGATCCATGCACGTAAACTCGCAAGCCGACTGATGCCTT
CTGAACAATGGAAAGGCATTATTGCCGTAAGCCGTGGCGGTCTGTACCGGGTGCGTTACTGGCGCGTGAA
CTGGGTATTCGTCATGTCGATACCGTTTGTATTTCCAGCTACGATCACGACAACCAGCGCGAGCTTAAAG
TGCTGAAACGCGCAGAAGGCGATGGCGAAGGCTTCATCGTTATTGATGACCTGGTGGATACCGGTGGTAC
TGCGGTTGCGATTCGTGAAATGTATCCAAAAGCGCACTTTGTCACCATCTTCGCAAAACCGGCTGGTCGT
CCGCTGGTTGATGACTATGTTGTTGATATCCCGCAAGATACCTGGATTGAACAGCCGTGGGATATGGGCG
TCGTATTCGTCCCGCCAATCTCCGGTCGCTAATCTTTTCAACGCCTGGCACTGCCGGGCGTTGTTCTTTT
TAACTTCAGGCGGGTTACAATAGTTTCCAGTAAGTATTCTGGAGGCTGCATCCATGACACAGGCAAACCT
GAGCGAAACCCTGTTCAAACCCCGCTTTAAACATCCTGAAACCTCGACGCTAGTCCGCCGCTTTAATCAC
GGCGCACAACCGCCTGTGCAGTCGGCCCTTGATGGTAAAACCATCCCTCACTGGTATCGCATGATTAACC
GTCTGATGTGGATCTGGCGCGGCATTGACCCACGCGAAATCCTCGACGTCCAGGCACGTATTGTGATGAG
CGATGCCGAACGTACCGACGATGATTTATACGATACGGTGATTGGCTACCGTGGCGGCAACTGGATTTAT
GAGTGGGCCCCGGATCTTTGTGAAGGAACCTTACTTCTGTGGTGTGACATAATTGGACAAACTACCTACA
GAGATTTAAAGCTCTAAGGTAAATATAAAATTTTTAAGTGTATAATGTGTTAAACTACTGATTCTAATTG
TTTGTGTATTTTAGATTCCAACCTATGGAACTGATGAATGGGAGCAGTGGTGGAATGCCTTTAATGAGGA
AAACCTGTTTTGCTCAGAAGAAATGCCATCTAGTGATGATGAGGCTACTGCTGACTCTCAACATTCTACT
CCTCCAAAAAAGAAGAGAAAGGTAGAAGACCCCAAGGACTTTCCTTCAGAATTGCTAAGTTTTTTGAGTC
ATGCTGTGTTTAGTAATAGAACTCTTGCTTGCTTTGCTATTTACACCACAAAGGAAAAAGCTGCACTGCT
ATACAAGAAAATTATGGAAAAATATTCTGTAACCTTTATAAGTAGGCATAACAGTTATAATCATAACATA
CTGTTTTTTCTTACTCCACACAGGCATAGAGTGTCTGCTATTAATAACTATGCTCAAAAATTGTGTACCT
TTAGCTTTTTAATTTGTAAAGGGGTTAATAAGGAATATTTGATGTATAGTGCCTTGACTAGAGATCATAA
TCAGCCATACCACATTTGTAGAGGTTTTACTTGCTTTAAAAAACCTCCCACACCTCCCCCTGAACCTGAA
ACATAAAATGAATGCAATTGTTGTTGTTAACTTGTTTATTGCAGCTTATAATGGTTACAAATAAAGCAAT
AGCATCACAAATTTCACAAATAAAGCATTTTTTTCACTGCATTCTAGTTGTGGTTTGTCCAAACTCATCA
ATGTATCTTATCATGTCTGGATCAACTGGATAACTCAAGCTAACCAAAATCATCCCAAACTTCCCACCCC
ATACCCTATTACCACTGCCAATTACCTAGTGGTTTCATTTACTCTAAACCTGTGATTCCTCTGAATTATT
TTCATTTTAAAGAAATTGTATTTGTTAAATATGTACTACAAACTTAGTAGTTGGAAGGGCTAATTCACTC
CCAAAGAAGACAAGATATCCTTGATCTGTGGATCTACCACACACAAGGCTACTTCCCTGATTAGCAGAAC
TACACACCAGGGCCAGGGGTCAGATATCCACTGACCTTTGGATGGTGCTACAAGCTAGTACCAGTTGAGC
CAGATAAGGTAGAAGAGGCCAATAAAGGAGAGAACACCAGCTTGTTACACCCTGTGAGCCTGCATGGGAT
GGATGACCCGGAGAGAGAAGTGTTAGAGTGGAGGTTTGACAGCCGCCTAGCATTTCATCACGTGGCCCGA
GAGCTGCATCCGGAGTACTTCAAGAACTGCTGATATCGAGCTTGCTACAAGGGACTTTCCGCTGGGGACT
TTCCAGGGAGGCGTGGCCTGGGCGGGACTGGGGAGTGGCGAGCCCTCAGATCCTGCATATAAGCAGCTGC
TTTTTGCCTGTACTGGGTCTCTCTGGTTAGACCAGATCTGAGCCTGGGAGCTCTCTGGCTAACTAGGGAA
CCCACTGCTTAAGCCTCAATAAAGCTTGCCTTGAGTGCTTCAAGTAGTGTGTGCCCGTCTGTTGTGTGAC
TCTGGTAACTAGAGATCCCTCAGACCCTTTTAGTCAGTGTGGAAAATCTCTAGCAGTGGCGCCCGAACAG
GGACTTGAAAGCGAAAGGGAAACCAGAGGAGCTCTCTCGACGCAGGACTCGGCTTGCTGAAGCGCGCACG
GCAAGAGGCGAGGGGCGGCGACTGGTGAGTACGCCAAAAATTTTGACTAGCGGAGGCTAGAAGGAGAGAG
ATGGGTGCGAGAGCGTCAGTATTAAGCGGGGGAGAATTAGATCGCGATGGGAAAAAATTCGGTTAAGGCC
AGGGGGAAAGAAAAAATATAAATTAAAACATATAGTATGGGCAAGCAGGGAGCTAGAACGATTCGCAGTT
AATCCTGGCCTGTTAGAAACATCAGAAGGCTGTAGACAAATACTGGGACAGCTACAACCATCCCTTCAGA
CAGGATCAGAAGAACTTAGATCATTATATAATACAGTAGCAACCCTCTATTGTGTGCATCAAAGGATAGA
GATAAAAGACACCAAGGAAGCTTTAGACAAGATAGAGGAAGAGCAAAACAAAAGTAAGACCACCGCACAG
CAAGCGCTGATCTTCAGACCTGGAGGAGGAGATAGGGACAATTGGAGAAGTGAATTATATAAATATAAAG
TAGTAAAAATTGAACCATTAGGAGTAGCACCCACCAAGGCAAAGAGAAGAGTGGTGCAGAGAGAAAAAAG
AGCAGTGGGAATAGGAGCTTTGTTCCTTGGGTTCTTGGGAGCAGCAGGAAGCACTATGGGCGCAGCGTCA
ATGACGCTGACGGTACAGGCCAGACAATTATTGTCTGGTATAGTGCAGCAGCAGAACAATTTGCTGAGGG
CTATTGAGGCGCAACAGCATCTGTTGCAACTCACAGTCTGGGGCATCAAGCAGCTCCAGGCAAGAATCCT
GGCTGTGGAAAGATACCTAAAGGATCAACAGCTCCTGGGGATTTGGGGTTGCTCTGGAAAACTCATTTGC
ACCACTGCTGTGCCTTGGAATGCTAGTTGGAGTAATAAATCTCTGGAACAGATTTGGAATCACACGACCT
GGATGGAGTGGGACAGAGAAATTAACAATTACACAAGCTTAATACACTCCTTAATTGAAGAATCGCAAAA
CCAGCAAGAAAAGAATGAACAAGAATTATTGGAATTAGATAAATGGGCAAGTTTGTGGAATTGGTTTAAC
ATAACAAATTGGCTGTGGTATATAAAATTATTCATAATGATAGTAGGAGGCTTGGTAGGTTTAAGAATAG
TTTTTGCTGTACTTTCTATAGTGAATAGAGTTAGGCAGGGATATTCACCATTATCGTTTCAGACCCACCT
CCCAACCCCGAGGGGACCCGACAGGCCCGAAGGAATAGAAGAAGAAGGTGGAGAGAGAGACAGAGACAGA
TCCATTCGATTAGTGAACGGATCTCGACGGTATCGCCAAATGGCAGTATTCATCCACAATTTTAAAAGAA
AAGGGGGGATTGGGGGGTACAGTGCAGGGGAAAGAATAGTAGACATAATAGCAACAGACATACAAACTAA
AGAATTACAAAAACAAATTACAAAAATTCAAAATTTTCGGGTTTATTACAGGGACAGCAGAGATCCAGTT
TGGATCGATAAGCTTGATATCGAATTATCAACAAGTTTGTACAAAAAAGCTGAACGAGAAACGTAAAATG
ATATAAATATCAATATATTAAATTAGATTTTGCATAAAAAACAGACTACATAATACTGTAAAACACAACA
TATCCAGTCATATTGGCGGCCGCATTAGGCACCCCAGGCTTTACACTTTATGCTTCCGGCTCGTATAATG
TGTGGATTTTGAGTTAGGATCCGTCGAGATTTTCAGGAGCTAAGGAAGCTAAAATGGAGAAAAAAATCAC
TGGATATACCACCGTTGATATATCCCAATGGCATCGTAAAGAACATTTTGAGGCATTTCAGTCAGTTGCT
CAATGTACCTATAACCAGACCGTTCAGCTGGATATTACGGCCTTTTTAAAGACCGTAAAGAAAAATAAGC
ACAAGTTTTATCCGGCCTTTATTCACATTCTTGCCCGCCTGATGAATGCTCATCCGGAATTCCGTATGGC
AATGAAAGACGGTGAGCTGGTGATATGGGATAGTGTTCACCCTTGTTACACCGTTTTCCATGAGCAAACT
GAAACGTTTTCATCGCTCTGGAGTGAATACCACGACGATTTCCGGCAGTTTCTACACATATATTCGCAAG
ATGTGGCGTGTTACGGTGAAAACCTGGCCTATTTCCCTAAAGGGTTTATTGAGAATATGTTTTTCGTCTC
AGCCAATCCCTGGGTGAGTTTCACCAGTTTTGATTTAAACGTGGCCAATATGGACAACTTCTTCGCCCCC
GTTTTCACCATGGGCAAATATTATACGCAAGGCGACAAGGTGCTGATGCCGCTGGCGATTCAGGTTCATC
ATGCCGTTTGTGATGGCTTCCATGTCGGCAGAATGCTTAATGAATTACAACAGTACTGCGATGAGTGGCA
GGGCGGGGCGTAAAGATCTGGATCCGGCTTACTAAAAGCCAGATAACAGTATGCGTATTTGCGCGCTGAT
TTTTGCGGTATAAGAATATATACTGATATGTATACCCGAAGTATGTCAAAAAGAGGTATGCTATGAAGCA
GCGTATTACAGTGACAGTTGACAGCGACAGCTATCAGTTGCTCAAGGCATATATGATGTCAATATCTCCG
GTCTGGTAAGCACAACCATGCAGAATGAAGCCCGTCGTCTGCGTGCCGAACGCTGGAAAGCGGAAAATCA
GGAAGGGATGGCTGAGGTCGCCCGGTTTATTGAAATGAACGGCTCTTTTGCTGACGAGAACAGGGGCTGG
TGAAATGCAGTTTAAGGTTTACACCTATAAAAGAGAGAGCCGTTATCGTCTGTTTGTGGATGTACAGAGT
GATATTATTGACACGCCCGGGCGACGGATGGTGATCCCCCTGGCCAGTGCACGTCTGCTGTCAGATAAAG
TCTCCCGTGAACTTTACCCGGTGGTGCATATCGGGGATGAAAGCTGGCGCATGATGACCACCGATATGGC
CAGTGTGCCGGTCTCCGTTATCGGGGAAGAAGTGGCTGATCTCAGCCACCGCGAAAATGACATCAAAAAC
GCCATTAACCTGATGTTCTGGGGAATATAAATGTCAGGCTCCCTTATACACAGCCAGTCTGCAGGTCGAC
CATAGTGACTGGATATGTTGTGTTTTACAGTATTATGTAGTCTGTTTTTTATGCAAAATCTAATTTAATA
TATTGATATTTATATCATTTTACGTTTCTCGTTCAGCTTTCTTGTACAAAGTGGTTGATAATTCCTGCAG
CCCCGATAAAATAAAAGATTTTATTTAGTCTCCAGAAAAAGGGGGGAATGAAAGACCCCACCTGTAGGTT
TGGCAAGCTAGCTGCAGTAACGCCATTTTGCAAGGCATGGAAAAATACCAAACCAAGAATAGAGAAGTTC
AGATCAAGGGCGGGTACATGAAAATAGCTAACGTTGGGCCAAACAGGATATCTGCGGTGAGCAGTTTCGG
CCCCGGCCCGGGGCCAAGAACAGATGGTCACCGCAGTTTCGGCCCCGGCCCGAGGCCAAGAACAGATGGT
CCCCAGATATGGCCCAACCCTCAGCAGTTTCTTAAGACCCATCAGATGTTTCCAGGCTCCCCCAAGGACC
TGAAATGACCCTGCGCCTTATTTGAATTAACCAATCAGCCTGCTTCTCGCTTCTGTTCGCGCGCTTCTGC
TTCCCGAGCTCTATAAAAGAGCTCACAACCCCTCACTCGGCGCGCCAGTCCTCCGACAGACTGAGTCGCC
CGGGGGGGATCCGCCACCATGGCTAGATTAGATAAAAGTAAAGTGATTAACAGCGCATTAGAGCTGCTTA
ATGAGGTCGGAATCGAAGGTTTAACAACCCGTAAACTCGCCCAGAAGCTAGGTGTAGAGCAGCCTACATT
GTATTGGCATGTAAAAAATAAGCGGGCTTTGCTCGACGCCTTAGCCATTGAGATGTTAGATAGGCACCAT
ACTCACTTTTGCCCTTTAGAAGGGGAAAGCTGGCAAGATTTTTTACGTAATAACGCTAAAAGTTTTAGAT
GTGCTTTACTAAGTCATCGCGATGGAGCAAAAGTACATTTAGGTACACGGCCTACAGAAAAACAGTATGA
AACTCTCGAAAATCAATTAGCCTTTTTATGCCAACAAGGTTTTTCACTAGAGAATGCATTATATGCACTC
AGCGCTGTGGGGCATTTTACTTTAGGTTGCGTATTGGAAGATCAAGAGCATCAAGTCGCTAAAGAAGAAA
GGGAAACACCTACTACTGATAGTATGCCGCCATTATTACGACAAGCTATCGAATTATTTGATCACCAAGG
TGCAGAGCCAGCCTTCTTATTCGGCCTTGAATTGATCATATGCGGATTAGAAAAACAACTTAAATGTGAA
AGTGGGTCG
