>Addgene plasmid #58246 | pGLTR-X-PURO | addgene partial sequence | sequence record 96551 | ccdB-Fwd 5'-GCATGATGACCACCGATATG-3'
TGGCTGATCTCAGCCACCGCGAAAATGACATCAAAAACGCCATTAACCTGATGTTCTGGGGAATATAAAT
GTCAGGCTCCCTTATACACAGCCAGTCTGCAGGTCGACCATAGTGACTGGATATGTTGTGTTTTACAGTA
TTATGTAGTCTGTTTTTTATGCAAAATCTAATTTAATATATTGATATTTATATCATTTTACGTTTCTCGT
TCAGCTTTCTTGTACAAAGTGGTTGATAATTCCTGCAGCCCCGATAAAATAAAAGATTTTATTTAGTCTC
CAGAAAAAGGGGGGAATGAAAGACCCCACCTGTAGGTTTGGCAAGCTAGCTGCAGTAACGCCATTTTGCA
AGGCATGGAAAAATACCAAACCAAGAATAGAGAAGTTCAGATCAAGGGCGGGTACATGAAAATAGCTAAC
GTTGGGCCAAACAGGATATCTGCGGTGAGCAGTTTCGGCCCCGGCCCGGGGCCAAGAACAGATGGTCACC
GCAGTTTCGGCCCCGGCCCGAGGCCAAGAACAGATGGTCCCCAGATATGGCCCAACCCTCAGCAGTTTCT
TAAGACCCATCAGATGTTTCCAGGCTCCCCCAAGGACCTGAAATGACCCTGCGCCTTATTTGAATTAACC
AATCAGCCTGCTTCTCGCTTCTGTTCGCGCGCTTCTGCTTCCCGAGCTCTATAAAAGAGCTCACAACCCC
TCACTCGGCGCGCCAGTCCTCCGACAGACTGAGTCG
