>Addgene plasmid #58246 | pGLTR-X-PURO | addgene partial sequence | sequence record 96552 | CAT-R 5'-GCAACTGACTGAAATGCCTC-3'
CGGTGGTATATCCAGTGATTTTTTTCTCCATTTTAGCTTCCTTAGCTCCTGAAAATCTCGACGGATCCTA
ACTCAAAATCCACACATTATACGAGCCGGAAGCATAAAGTGTAAAGCCTGGGGTGCCTAATGCGGCCGCC
ATAGTGACTGGATATGTTGTGTTTTACAGTATTATGTAGTCTGTTTTTTATGCAAAATCTAATTTAATAT
ATTGATATTTATATCATTTTACGTTTCTCGTTCAGCTTTTTTGTACAAACTTGTTGATAATTCGATATCA
AGCTTATCGATCCAAACTGGATCTCTGCTGTCCCTGTAATAAACCCGAAAATTTTGAATTTTTGTAATTT
GTTTTTGTAATTCTTTAGTTTGTATGTCTGTTGCTATTATGTCTACTATTCTTTCCCCTGCACTGTACCC
CCCAATCCCCCCTTTTCTTTTAAAATTGTGGATGAATACTGCCATTTGGCGATACCGTCGAGATCCGTTC
ACTAATCGAATGGATCTGTCTCTGTCTCTCTCTCCACCTTCTTCTTCTATTCCTTCGGGCCTGTCGGGTC
CCCTCGGGGTTGGGAGGTGGGTCTGAAACGATAATGGTGAATATCCCTGCCTAACTCTATTCACTATAGA
A
