>Addgene plasmid #58246 | pGLTR-X-PURO | addgene partial sequence | sequence record 96553 | SFFVpro-F 5'-CTTCTGCTTCCCGAGCTCTA-3'
ATCCGCCACCATGGCTAGATTAGATAAAAGTAAAGTGATTAACAGCGCATTAGAGCTGCTTAATGAGGTC
GGAATCGAAGGTTTAACAACCCGTAAACTCGCCCAGAAGCTAGGTGTAGAGCAGCCTACATTGTATTGGC
ATGTAAAAAATAAGCGGGCTTTGCTCGACGCCTTAGCCATTGAGATGTTAGATAGGCACCATACTCACTT
TTGCCCTTTAGAAGGGGAAAGCTGGCAAGATTTTTTACGTAATAACGCTAAAAGTTTTAGATGTGCTTTA
CTAAGTCATCGCGATGGAGCAAAAGTACATTTAGGTACACGGCCTACAGAAAAACAGTATGAAACTCTCG
AAAATCAATTAGCCTTTTTATGCCAACAAGGTTTTTCACTAGAGAATGCATTATATGCACTCAGCGCTGT
GGGGCATTTTACTTTAGGTTGCGTATTGGAAGATCAAGAGCATCAAGTCGCTAAAGAAGAAAGGGAAACA
CCTACTACTGATAGTATGCCGCCATTATTACGACAAGCTATCGAATTATTTGATCACCAAGGTGCAGAGC
CAGCCTTCTTATTCGGCCTTGAATTGATCATATGCGGATTAGAAAAACAACTTAAATGTGAAAGTGGGTC
GCCAAAAAAGAAGAGAAAGGTCGACGGCGGTGGTGAAGGCCGCGGCAGCCTGCTGACCTGCGGCGATGTG
GAAGAAAACCCGGGCCCGGGGGATCCACCGGTCGCCACCATGGCCATGACCGAGTACAAGCCCACGGTGC
GCCTCGCCACCCGCGACGACGT
