>Addgene plasmid #58246 | pGLTR-X-PURO | addgene partial sequence | sequence record 96554 | WPRE-R 5'-CATAGCGTAAAAGGAGCAACA-3'
GAGGTTGATTATCGATAAGCTTGATATCAAGCTTGCATGCCTGCAGGTCGACTCTAGAGTCGCGGCCGCT
TCAGGCACCGGGCTTGCGGGTCATGCACCAGGTGCGCGGTCCTTCGGGCACCTCGACGTCGGCGGTGACG
GTGAAGCCGAGCCGCTCGTAGAAGGGGAGGTTGCGGGGCGCGGAGGTCTCCAGGAAGGCGGGCACCCCGG
CGCGCTCGGCCGCCTCCACTCCGGGGAGCACGACGGCGCTGCCCAGACCCTTGCCCTGGTGGTCGGGCGA
GACGCCGACGGTGGCCAGGAACCACGCGGGCTCCTTGGGCCGGTGCGGCGCCAGGAGGCCTTCCATCTGT
TGCTGCGCGGCCAGCCGGGAACCGCTCAACTCGGCCATGCGCGGGCCGATCTCGGCGAACACCGCCCCCG
CTTCGACGCTCTCCGGCGTGGTCCAGACCGCCACCGCGGCGCCGTCGTCCGCGACCCACACCTTGCCGAT
GTCGAGCCCGACGCGCGTGAGGAAGAGTTCTTGCAGCTCGGTGACCCGCTCGATGTGGCGGTCCGGATCG
ACGGTGTGGCGCGTGGCGGGGTAGTCGGCGAACGCGGCGGCGAGGGTGCGTACGGCCCTGGGGACGTCGT
CGCGGGTGGCGAGGCGCACCGTGGGCTTGTACTCGGTCATGGCCATGGTGGCGACCGGTGGAT
